Addgene plasmid #170879: pUPD2+pG10-90
Purpose: Phytobrick - pG10-90
Depositing lab: Markita Landry. Depositing organization: University of California, Berkeley. Publication: A Ratiometric Dual Color Luciferase Reporter for Fast Characterization of Transcriptional Regulatory Elements in Plants. Gonzalez-Grandio E, Demirer GS, Ma W, Brady S, Landry MP. ACS Synth Biol. 2021 Sep 14. doi: 10.1021/acssynbio.1c00248. PubMed 34520169.
Backbone
  Vector backbone: pUPD2
  Backbone manufacturer: Diego Orzaez Lab
  Backbone size w/o insert (bp): 2105
  Vector type: Plant Expression
Growth in bacteria
  Bacterial resistance: Chloramphenicol, 25 μg/mL
  Growth temperature: 37°C
  Growth strain: DH5alpha
  Copy number: High Copy
Gene/Insert
  Gene/Insert name: pG10-90 (alt name: G10-90 synthetic promoter)
  Species: Synthetic
  Insert size (bp): 247
  Cloning method: Restriction Enzyme; 5′ cloning site Esp3I (destroyed during cloning); 3′ cloning site Esp3I (destroyed during cloning)
  Sequencing primers: 5′ ATAGGCGTATCACGAGGCAG; 3′ CGAGTCAGTGAGCGAGGAAG
Resource information
  A portion of this plasmid was derived from a plasmid made by: Original promoter from https://doi.org/10.1046/j.1365-313X.1999.00456.x
Terms and licenses: Academic/Nonprofit Terms; Industry Terms: Not Available to Industry
Depositor comments: Insert can be excised by BsaI digestion . Please visit https://www.biorxiv.org/content/10.1101/2021.05.26.443018v2 to read the preprint on bioRxiv
How to cite: pUPD2+pG10-90 was a gift from Markita Landry (Addgene plasmid # 170879 ; http://n2t.net/addgene:170879 ; RRID:Addgene_170879)
