[The description below was written by a language model from this plasmid's Addgene catalogue record and pLannotate feature annotations shown in this document.]
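Description:
pUPD2+pG10-90 is a small (about 2.35 kb) part-domestication plasmid that stores the synthetic G10-90 plant promoter as a Phytobrick, a standardised Level 0 part for Golden Gate-style assembly of plant transcriptional units. The backbone is pUPD2, a universal part-entry vector of about 2.1 kb. It is maintained at high copy in E. coli through a ColE1/pUC-type origin and selected with chloramphenicol, via a cat gene driven by its own promoter and followed by the lambda t0 terminator. Although it is catalogued as a plant expression vector, the annotated features include no plant selectable marker, reporter, coding sequence or T-DNA elements. The plasmid therefore serves as a bacterial storage and donor vector rather than a construct that is expressed in plants directly.

The 247 bp insert was cloned with Esp3I, and both sites were destroyed in the process. According to the depositor, it can be released again by BsaI digestion, which is how a Phytobrick part is moved into higher-order assemblies upstream of a coding sequence and terminator. Automated annotation places the insert region between BioBrick prefix and suffix sequences, with bacterial terminators (including the his operon terminator) on either side that insulate it from read-through transcription. Within the insert, the annotation detects a minimal CaMV 35S promoter and a short match to the 35S-PPDK hybrid promoter. This suggests a 35S-derived core element, but the record does not describe the upstream regulatory portion of G10-90. The part was deposited with work on a ratiometric dual-colour luciferase reporter for rapid characterisation of plant transcriptional regulatory elements, where it would be one of the promoter modules available for assembly.
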