Features (pLannotate 1.2.2; 11 found; start..end, strand, type, name):
    346..440     -  terminator     lambda t0 terminator: transcription terminator from phage lambda
    464..1120    -  CDS            cat: CAT_ECOLX - Experimental evidence at protein level: Swiss-Prot protein existence level 1. This enzyme is an effector of chloramphenicol resistance in bacteria. From Escherichia coli. This protein is used as a marker in many commonly used cloning vectors, such as pACYC184.
   1121..1218    -  promoter       cat promoter: promoter of the E. coli cat gene encoding chloramphenicol acetyltransferase
   1304..1347    -  terminator     bacterial terminator: putative bacterial transcription terminator
   1350..1371    +  misc_feature   BioBrick prefix: BioBrick prefix for parts that do not start with "ATG"
   1440..1458    -  misc_feature   MCS (fragment): pUC18/19 multiple cloning site
   1530..1575    +  promoter       35SPPDK promoter (fragment): hybrid promoter consisting of the cauliflower mosaic virus 35S enhancer fused to the maize C4PPDK basal promoter (Yoo et al., 2007)
   1574..1620    +  promoter       minimal CaMV 35S promoter: minimal 35S promoter from cauliflower mosaic virus
   1655..1674    +  misc_feature   BioBrick suffix: universal suffix for all parts
   1675..1732    +  terminator     his operon terminator: This putative transcriptin terminator from the E. coli his operon has a 2-bp deletion introduced during synthesis. Its efficiency has not been determined.
   1927..163     -  rep_origin     ori (across the origin): high-copy-number ColE1/pMB1/pBR322/pUC origin of replication
>Addgene plasmid #170879 | pUPD2+pG10-90 | addgene full sequence | sequence record 334416 | Addgene NGS Result
CGGCTACACTAGAAGAACAGTATTTGGTATCTGCGCTCTGCTGAAGCCAGTTACCTTCGGAAAAAGAGTT
GGTAGCTCTTGATCCGGCAAACAAACCACCGCTGGTAGCGGTGGTTTTTTTGTTTGCAAGCAGCAGATTA
CGCGCAGAAAAAAAGGATCTCAAGAAGATCCTTTGATCTTTTCTACGGGGTCTGACGCTCAGTGGAACGA
AAACTCACGTTAAGGGATTTTGGTCATGAGATTATCAAAAAGGATCTTCACCTAGATCCTTTTAAATTAA
AAATGAAGTTTTAAATCAATCTAAAGTATATATGAGTAAACTTGGTCTGACAGCTCGAGGCTTGGATTCT
CACCAATAAAAAACGCCCGGCGGCAACCGAGCGTTCTGAACAAATCCAGATGGAGTTCTGAGGTCATTAC
TGGATCTATCAACAGGAGTCCAAGCGAGCTCGATATCAAATTACGCCCCGCCCTGCCACTCGTCGCAGTA
CTGTTGTAATTCATTAAGCATTCTGCCGACATGGAAGCCATCACAAACGGCATGATGAACCTGAATCGCC
AGCGGCATCAGCACCTTGTCGCCTTGCGTATAATATTTGCCCATGGTGAAAACGGGGGCGAAGAAGTTGT
CCATATTGGCCACGTTTAAATCAAAACTGGTGAAACTCACCCAGGGATTGGCTGATACGAAAAACATATT
CTCAATAAACCCTTTAGGGAAATAGGCCAGGTTTTCACCGTAACACGCCACATCTTGCGAATATATGTGT
AGAAACTGCCGGAAATCGTCGTGGTATTCACTCCAGAGTGATGAAAACGTTTCAGTTTGCTCATGGAAAA
CGGTGTAACAAGGGTGAACACTATCCCATATCACCAGCTCACCGTCTTTCATTGCCATACGAAATTCCGG
ATGAGCATTCATCAGGCGGGCAAGAATGTGAATAAAGGCCGGATAAAACTTGTGCTTATTTTTCTTTACG
GTCTTTAAAAAGGCCGTAATATCCAGCTGAACGGTCTGGTTATAGGTACATTGAGCAACTGACTGAAATG
CCTCAAAATGTTCTTTACGATGCCATTGGGATATATCAACGGTGGTATATCCAGTGATTTTTTTCTCCAT
TTTAGCTTCCTTAGCTCCTGAAAATCTCGATAACTCAAAAAATACGCCCGGTAGTGATCTTATTTCATTA
TGGTGAAAGTTGGAACCTCTTACGTGCCCGATCAACTCGAGTGCCACCTGACGTCTAAGAAACCATTATT
ATCATGACATTAACCTATAAAAATAGGCGTATCACGAGGCAGAATTTCAGATAAAAAAAATCCTTAGCTT
TCGCTAAGGATGATTTCTGGAATTCGCGGCCGCTTCTAGAGCGATGAGTGGTCTCGGGAGATAGTTTAAA
CTGAAGGCGGGAAACGACAATCTGATCCAAGCTCAAGCTAAGCTTGCATGCCTGCAGGATATCGTGGATC
CAAGCTTGCCACGTGCCGCCACGTGCCGCCACGTGCCGCCACGTGCCTCTAGAGGATCCATCTCCACTGA
CGTAAGGGATGACGCACAATCCCACTATCCTTCGCAAGACCCTTCCTCTATATAAGGAAGTTCATTTCAT
TTGGAGAGGACACGCTGGGATCCAATGTGAGACCACTCATCGCGACTAGTAGCGGCCGCTGCAGTCCGGC
AAAAAAGGGCAAGGTGTCACCACCCTGCCCTTTTTCTTTAAAACCGAAAAGATTACTTCGCGTTATGCAG
GCTTCCTCGCTCACTGACTCGCTGCGCTCGGTCGTTCGGCTGCGGCGAGCGGTATCAGCTCACTCAAAGG
CGGTAATACGGTTATCCACAGAATCAGGGGATAACGCAGGAAAGAACATGTGAGCAAAAGGCCAGCAAAA
GGCCAGGAACCGTAAAAAGGCCGCGTTGCTGGCGTTTTTCCACAGGCTCCGCCCCCCTGACGAGCATCAC
AAAAATCGACGCTCAAGTCAGAGGTGGCGAAACCCGACAGGACTATAAAGATACCAGGCGTTTCCCCCTG
GAAGCTCCCTCGTGCGCTCTCCTGTTCCGACCCTGCCGCTTACCGGATACCTGTCCGCCTTTCTCCCTTC
GGGAAGCGTGGCGCTTTCTCATAGCTCACGCTGTAGGTATCTCAGTTCGGTGTAGGTCGTTCGCTCCAAG
CTGGGCTGTGTGCACGAACCCCCCGTTCAGCCCGACCGCTGCGCCTTATCCGGTAACTATCGTCTTGAGT
CCAACCCGGTAAGACACGACTTATCGCCACTGGCAGCAGCCACTGGTAACAGGATTAGCAGAGCGAGGTA
TGTAGGCGGTGCTACAGAGTTCTTGAAGTGGTGGCCTAACTA
